>Addgene plasmid #52427 | pECE-HA-FOXO3 R248K R250K | addgene partial sequence | sequence record 83265 | SV40pA-R 5'-GAAATTTGTGATGCTATTGC-3'
CAATAAACAAGTTAACAACAACAATTGCATTCATTTTATGTTTCAGGTTCAGGGGGAGGTGTGGGAGGTT
TTTTAAAGCAAGTAAAACCTCTACAGATGTGATATGGCTGATTATGATCATTACTTATCTAGAACTAGTG
GATCCTTCAGCCTGGCACCCAGCTCTGAGATGAGGCCTGCTTAGCACCAGTGAAGTTCCCCACGTTCAAA
CCAACAACATTCTGTGTGGAGATGAGGGAATCAAAGTTAAAATCCAACCCATCAGCATCCATGAGTTCAC
TACGGATAATGGACTCCATGTCACATTCCAAGCTCCCATTGAACATGTCCAGGTCCAAGTCGCTGGGGAA
CTTCTCATGGCCCATGACGGGCAGGTTTGCACTAGTTGAGTACAAGGAGGAGCCTGAGAGAGAGTCCGAG
AGGGTTTGCATAGACTGGCTGACAGGAGACTGCTGCTGGTGTTTGGCTGACCCAAGGCTGCTGGACTCAC
TCAAGCCCATGTTGCTGACAGAATTCGACAAGGCACGGCTGCCACCAAGAGCGCCCTGGGTTTGGTGCTG
GTGGTGGAGCAAGTTCTGATTGACCAAACTTCCCTGGTTAGGCTGGGCAGCAAAGGACATCATCGGATCA
TTGCGAAGCATCACGTTCCGGCGGGAATTCTGGGCAGACACAGCGGTGCTGGCCTGAGACATCAAGGGGT
CCGACTGTGTCATCATGACATCGCTGTGGCTAAGTGAGTCCGAAGTGAGCAGGTCCTGGAGTGTCTGGTT
ACCATAGTGTGACATGGAAGAGAAGGTAGCTGGCTTGTTCTCTTG
