>Addgene plasmid #52427 | pECE-HA-FOXO3 R248K R250K | addgene partial sequence | sequence record 83524 | SV40pro-F2 5'-CCCCATGGCTGACTAATTTTT-3'
GGCCGAGGCCGCCTCGGCCTCTGAGCTATTCCAGAAGTAGTGAAGAGGCTTTTTTGGAGGAGATCTAAGC
TTGCCGCCACCATGTATGATGTTCCTGATTATGCTAGCCTCCCGGGGAATTCGGCAGAGGCACCGGCTTC
CCCGGCCCCGCTCTCTCCGCTCGAAGTGGAGCTGGACCCGGAGTTCGAGCCCCAGAGCCGTCCGCGATCC
TGTACGTGGCCCCTGCAAAGGCCGGAGCTCCAAGCGAGCCCTGCCAAGCCCTCGGGGGAGACGGCCGCTG
ACTCCATGATCCCCGAGGAGGAGGACGATGAAGACGACGAGGACGGCGGGGGACGGGCCGGCTCGGCCAT
GGCGATCGGCGGCGGCGGCGGGAGCGGCACGCTGGGCTCCGGGCTGCTCCTTGAGGACTCGGCCCGGGTG
CTGGCACCCGGAGGGCAAGACCCCGGGTCTGGGCCAGCCACCGCGGCGGGCGGGCTGAGCGGGGGTACAC
AGGCGCTGCTGCAGCCTCAGCAACCGCTGCCACCGCCGCAGCCGGGGGCGGCTGGGGGCTCCGGGCAGCC
GAGGAAATGTTCGTCGCGGCGGAACGCCTGGGGAAACCTGTCCTACGCGGACCTGATCACCCGCGCCATC
GAGAGCTCCCCGGACAAACGGCTCACTCTGTCCCAGATCTACGAGTGGATGGTGCGTTGCGTGCCCTACT
TCAAGGATAAGGGCGACAGCAACAGCTCTGCCGGCTGGAAGAACTCCATCCGGCACAACCTGTCACTGCA
TAGTCGATTCATGCGGGTCCAGAATGAGGGAACTGGCAAGAGCTCTTGGTGGATCATCAACCCTGATGGG
GGGAAGAGCGGAAAAGCCCCCAAGCGGAAGGCTGTCTCCATGGACAATAGCAACAAGTATACCAAGAGCC
GTGGCCGCGCAGCCAAGAAGAAGGCAGCCC
