[The description below was written by a language model from this plasmid's Addgene catalogue record.]
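Description:
pECE-HA-FOXO3 R248K R250K is a mammalian expression plasmid built on the pECE backbone and carrying the human FOXO3 (FOXO3a/FKHRL1) forkhead transcription factor as an insert of about 2 kb. The coding sequence sits between HindIII and XbaI sites, both of which were preserved during cloning, and it carries an HA epitope tag at the N terminus so the expressed protein can be detected or immunoprecipitated with anti-HA antibodies. The plasmid is propagated in E. coli under ampicillin selection; its copy number is not recorded. The record does not explicitly name the promoter, though the listed 5′ sequencing primer anneals in an SV40 promoter, consistent with SV40 early promoter-driven expression upstream of the insert. No mammalian selection marker is listed, which suggests use mainly in transient transfection.

The defining feature is a pair of conservative substitutions, R248K and R250K, which replace two arginines identified as methylation sites with lysines. This retains the positive charge at these positions while preventing arginine methylation, giving a methylation-resistant form of FOXO3. The construct was derived from an earlier wild-type HA-FOXO3a plasmid, which serves as the natural comparison control. According to the record, it is intended for expressing the methylation-resistant mutant in mammalian cells, and the associated work concerns regulation of FOXO3 by phosphorylation and methylation in the context of hepatitis C virus infection and alcohol exposure. Typical uses would therefore be comparing the behaviour of wild-type and mutant protein to assess how arginine methylation at these sites contributes to FOXO3 regulation.
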