Addgene plasmid #52427: pECE-HA-FOXO3 R248K R250K
Purpose: mammalian expression of FOXO3 methylation resistant mutant
Depositing lab: Steven Weinman. Depositing organization: University of Kansas Medical Center. Publication: Regulation of FOXO3 by phosphorylation and methylation in hepatitis C virus infection and alcohol exposure. Tikhanovich I, Kuravi S, Campbell RV, Kharbanda KK, Artigues A, Villar MT, Weinman SA. Hepatology. 2014 Jan;59(1):58-70. doi: 10.1002/hep.26618. Epub 2013 Nov 20. PubMed 23857333.
Backbone
  Vector backbone: pECE
  Vector type: Mammalian Expression
Growth in bacteria
  Bacterial resistance: Ampicillin, 100 μg/mL
  Growth temperature: 37°C
  Growth strain: DH5alpha
  Copy number: Unknown
Gene/Insert
  Gene/Insert name: FOXO3a (alt names: FKHRL1; forkhead family)
  Species: H. sapiens (human)
  Insert size (bp): 2038
  Mutation: R248K R250K, mutant methylation sites
  Entrez Gene: FOXO3 (a.k.a. AF6q21, FKHRL1, FKHRL1P2, FOXO2, FOXO3A)
  Tag / fusion protein: HA (N terminal on insert)
  Cloning method: Restriction Enzyme; 5′ cloning site HindIII (not destroyed); 3′ cloning site XbaI (not destroyed)
  Sequencing primers: 5′ SV40pro F
Terms and licenses: Academic/Nonprofit Terms; Industry Terms: Not Available to Industry
Depositor comments: Generated from Addgene plasmid #1787, HA-FOXO3a WT
How to cite: pECE-HA-FOXO3 R248K R250K was a gift from Steven Weinman (Addgene plasmid # 52427 ; http://n2t.net/addgene:52427 ; RRID:Addgene_52427)
